Addgene plasmid #119158: pColE1_sgRNA_T1_AmpR
Purpose: Encodes sgRNA targeting position 6 in pColE1_70a_deGFP_KanR, truncated in the 3' end
Depositing lab: Vincent Noireaux. Depositing organization: University of Minnesota. Publication: An educational module to explore CRISPR technologies with a cell-free transcription-translation system. Collias D, Marshall R, Collins SP, Beisel CL, Noireaux V. Synth Biol (Oxf). 2019 Jan 21;4(1):ysz005. doi: 10.1093/synbio/ysz005. eCollection 2019. PubMed 32995532.
Backbone
  Vector backbone: YTK095
  Vector type: CRISPR
Growth in bacteria
  Bacterial resistance: Ampicillin, 100 μg/mL
  Growth temperature: 37°C
  Growth strain: DH5alpha
  Copy number: High Copy
Gene/Insert
  Gene/Insert name: sgRNA targeting position 6 in pColE1_70a_deGFP_KanR, truncated in the 3' end (alt name: sgRNA-T1)
  gRNA/shRNA sequence: GGTAAAATTGTCAACACGCA
  Promoter: J23119
  Cloning method: Restriction Enzyme; 5′ cloning site NsiI (not destroyed); 3′ cloning site HindIII (not destroyed)
  Sequencing primers: 5′ ttatagtcctgtcgggtttcg
Resource information
  A portion of this plasmid was derived from a plasmid made by: Dr. Chase Beisel Lab
Terms and licenses: Academic/Nonprofit Terms; Industry Terms: Not Available to Industry
How to cite: pColE1_sgRNA_T1_AmpR was a gift from Vincent Noireaux (Addgene plasmid # 119158 ; http://n2t.net/addgene:119158 ; RRID:Addgene_119158)
