[The description below was written by a language model from this plasmid's Addgene catalogue record and pLannotate feature annotations shown in this document.]
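Description:
pColE1_sgRNA_T1_AmpR is a small (about 2.2 kb) bacterial CRISPR plasmid built on the YTK095 backbone and designed to express a single guide RNA. It is maintained in E. coli through a high-copy ColE1/pUC-type origin of replication and selected with ampicillin via a β-lactamase (AmpR) gene driven by its native bla promoter, which lies on the opposite strand from the guide cassette. Apart from these maintenance elements, the only annotated payload is the sgRNA expression unit, so the plasmid carries no Cas nuclease of its own; Cas9 or a derivative must be supplied separately.

The sgRNA unit consists of the strong constitutive synthetic bacterial promoter J23119, followed by a 20-nucleotide spacer and the Streptococcus pyogenes Cas9 guide RNA scaffold. The cassette was inserted by restriction cloning between NsiI and HindIII sites, both of which were retained. According to the record, the guide (sgRNA-T1) targets "position 6" in a companion reporter plasmid, pColE1_70a_deGFP_KanR, and is described as truncated at its 3′ end. The record does not say how much is removed, and the feature table annotates a 76-nt scaffold without indicating the truncation.

The plasmid comes from an educational module that explores CRISPR technologies using a cell-free transcription-translation system. In that setting it would be combined with the deGFP reporter, so that fluorescence output reports guide activity. As one of a set of variants, this construct presumably lets users compare a 3′-truncated guide with others, though the record does not spell out the expected outcome.
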