Features (pLannotate 1.2.2; 5 found; start..end, strand, type, name):
     41..75      +  promoter       J23119 promoter: bacterial promoter (Registry of Standard Biological Parts BBa J23119)
     96..171     +  misc_RNA       gRNA scaffold: guide RNA scaffold for the Streptococcus pyogenes CRISPR/Cas9 system
    426..1286    -  CDS            AmpR: β-lactamase; bla; confers resistance to ampicillin, carbenicillin, and related antibiotics
   1287..1391    -  promoter       AmpR promoter: bla
   1494..2082    +  rep_origin     ori: high-copy-number ColE1/pMB1/pBR322/pUC origin of replication
>Addgene plasmid #119158 | pColE1_sgRNA_T1_AmpR | addgene full sequence | sequence record 229449 | Addgene NGS Result
ACCGTGCGGCCCGAGAGCATCGATCCTAGCATGGATGCATTTGACAGCTAGCTCAGTCCTAGGTATAATG
CTAGCGGTAAAATTGTCAACACGCAGTTTTAGAGCTAGAAATAGCAAGTTAAAATAAGGCTAGTCCGTTA
TCAACTTGAAAAAGTGGCACCGAGTCGGTGCCCGGCTTATCGGTCAGTTTCACCTGATTTACGTAAAAAC
CCGCTTCGGCGGGTTTTTGCTTTTGGAGGGGCAGAAAGATGAATGACTGTCCACGACGCTATACCCAAAA
GAAAAAGCTTGAAAGAATCGATCGATCCCGAATGAGTAGTACAGCGGCCGCGATTATCAAAAAGGATCTT
CACCTAGATCCTTTTAAATTAAAAATGAAGTTTTAAATCAATCTAAAGTATATATGAGTAAACTTGGTCT
GACAGTTACCAATGCTTAATCAGTGAGGCACCTATCTCAGCGATCTGTCTATTTCGTTCATCCATAGTTG
CCTGACTCCCCGTCGTGTAGATAACTACGATACGGGAGGGCTTACCATCTGGCCCCAGTGCTGCAATGAT
ACCGCGGGACCCACGCTCACCGGCTCCAGATTTATCAGCAATAAACCAGCCAGCCGGAAGGGCCGAGCGC
AGAAGTGGTCCTGCAACTTTATCCGCCTCCATCCAGTCTATTAATTGTTGCCGGGAAGCTAGAGTAAGTA
GTTCGCCAGTTAATAGTTTGCGCAACGTTGTTGCCATTGCTACAGGCATCGTGGTGTCACGCTCGTCGTT
TGGTATGGCTTCATTCAGCTCCGGTTCCCAACGATCAAGGCGAGTTACATGATCCCCCATGTTGTGCAAA
AAAGCGGTTAGCTCCTTCGGTCCTCCGATCGTTGTCAGAAGTAAGTTGGCCGCAGTGTTATCACTCATGG
TTATGGCAGCACTGCATAATTCTCTTACTGTCATGCCATCCGTAAGATGCTTTTCTGTGACTGGTGAGTA
CTCAACCAAGTCATTCTGAGAATAGTGTATGCGGCGACCGAGTTGCTCTTGCCCGGCGTCAATACGGGAT
AATACCGCGCCACATAGCAGAACTTTAAAAGTGCTCATCATTGGAAAACGTTCTTCGGGGCGAAAACTCT
CAAGGATCTTACCGCTGTTGAGATCCAGTTCGATGTAACCCACTCGTGCACCCAACTGATCTTCAGCATC
TTTTACTTTCACCAGCGTTTCTGGGTGAGCAAAAACAGGAAGGCAAAATGCCGCAAAAAAGGGAATAAGG
GCGACACGGAAATGTTGAATACTCATACTCTTCCTTTTTCAATATTATTGAAGCATTTATCAGGGTTATT
GTCTCATGAGCGGATACATATTTGAATGTATTTAGAAAAATAAACAAATAGGGGTTCCGCGCACATTTCC
CCGAAAAGTGCCACCTGTCATGACCAAAATCCCTTAACGTGAGTTTTCGTTCCACTGAGCGTCAGACCCC
GTAGAAAAGATCAAAGGATCTTCTTGAGATCCTTTTTTTCTGCGCGTAATCTGCTGCTTGCAAACAAAAA
AACCACCGCTACCAGCGGTGGTTTGTTTGCCGGATCAAGAGCTACCAACTCTTTTTCCGAAGGTAACTGG
CTTCAGCAGAGCGCAGATACCAAATACTGTTCTTCTAGTGTAGCCGTAGTTAGGCCACCACTTCAAGAAC
TCTGTAGCACCGCCTACATACCTCGCTCTGCTAATCCTGTTACCAGTGGCTGCTGCCAGTGGCGATAAGT
CGTGTCTTACCGGGTTGGACTCAAGACGATAGTTACCGGATAAGGCGCAGCGGTCGGGCTGAACGGGGGG
TTCGTGCACACAGCCCAGCTTGGAGCGAACGACCTACACCGAACTGAGATACCTACAGCGTGAGCTATGA
GAAAGCGCCACGCTTCCCGAAGGGAGAAAGGCGGACAGGTATCCGGTAAGCGGCAGGGTCGGAACAGGAG
AGCGCACGAGGGAGCTTCCAGGGGGAAACGCCTGGTATCTTTATAGTCCTGTCGGGTTTCGCCACCTCTG
ACTTGAGCGTCGATTTTTGTGATGCTCGTCAGGGGGGCGGAGCCTATGGAAAAACGCCAGCAACGCGGCC
TTTTTACGGTTCCTGGCCTTTTGCTGGCCTTTTGCTCACATGTTCTTTCCTGCGTTATCCCCTGATTCTG
TGGATA
